>Addgene plasmid #82193 | pDONR223_BCL2L1_WT | addgene full sequence | sequence record 164055 | Addgene NGS result 5'--3'
GGCAGTTCCCTACTCTCGCGTTAACGCTAGCATGGATGTTTTCCCAGTCACGACGTTGTAAAACGACGGC
CAGTCTTAAGCTCGGGCCCCAAATAATGATTTTATTTTGACTGATAGTGACCTGTTCGTTGCAACAAATT
GATGAGCAATGCTTTTTTATAATGCCAACTTTGTACAAAAAAGTTGGCATGTCTCAGAGCAACCGGGAGC
TGGTGGTTGACTTTCTCTCCTACAAGCTTTCCCAGAAAGGATACAGCTGGAGTCAGTTTAGTGATGTGGA
AGAGAACAGGACTGAGGCCCCAGAAGGGACTGAATCGGAGATGGAGACCCCCAGTGCCATCAATGGCAAC
CCATCCTGGCACCTGGCAGACAGCCCCGCGGTGAATGGAGCCACTGGCCACAGCAGCAGTTTGGATGCCC
GGGAGGTGATCCCCATGGCAGCAGTAAAGCAAGCGCTGAGGGAGGCAGGCGACGAGTTTGAACTGCGGTA
CCGGCGGGCATTCAGTGACCTGACATCCCAGCTCCACATCACCCCAGGGACAGCATATCAGAGCTTTGAA
CAGGTAGTGAATGAACTCTTCCGGGATGGGGTAAACTGGGGTCGCATTGTGGCCTTTTTCTCCTTCGGCG
GGGCACTGTGCGTGGAAAGCGTAGACAAGGAGATGCAGGTATTGGTGAGTCGGATCGCAGCTTGGATGGC
CACTTACCTGAATGACCACCTAGAGCCTTGGATCCAGGAGAACGGCGGCTGGGATACTTTTGTGGAACTC
TATGGGAACAATGCAGCAGCCGAGAGCCGAAAGGGCCAGGAACGCTTCAACCGCTGGTTCCTGACGGGCA
TGACTGTGGCCGGCGTGGTTCTGCTGGGCTCACTCTTCAGTCGGAAATGCCCAACTTTCTTGTACAAAGT
TGGCATTATAAGAAAGCATTGCTTATCAATTTGTTGCAACGAACAGGTCACTATCAGTCAAAATAAAATC
ATTATTTGCCATCCAGCTGATATCCCCTATAGTGAGTCGTATTACATGGTCATAGCTGTTTCCTGGCAGC
TCTGGCCCGTGTCTCAAAATCTCTGATGTTACATTGCACAAGATAAAAATATATCATCATGCCTCCTCTA
GACCAGCCAGGACAGAAATGCCTCGACTTCGCTGCTACCCAAGGTTGCCGGGTGACGCACACCGTGGAAA
CGGATGAAGGCACGAACCCAGTGGACATAAGCCTGTTCGGTTCGTAAGCTGTAATGCAAGTAGCGTATGC
GCTCACGCAACTGGTCCAGAACCTTGACCGAACGCAGCGGTGGTAACGGCGCAGTGGCGGTTTTCATGGC
TTGTTATGACTGTTTTTTTGGGGTACAGTCTATGCCTCGGGCATCCAAGCAGCAAGCGCGTTACGCCGTG
GGTCGATGTTTGATGTTATGGAGCAGCAACGATGTTACGCAGCAGGGCAGTCGCCCTAAAACAAAGTTAA
ACATTATGAGGGAAGCGGTGATCGCCGAAGTATCGACTCAACTATCAGAGGTAGTTGGCGTCATCGAGCG
CCATCTCGAACCGACGTTGCTGGCCGTACATTTGTACGGCTCCGCAGTGGATGGCGGCCTGAAGCCACAC
AGTGATATTGATTTGCTGGTTACGGTGACCGTAAGGCTTGATGAAACAACGCGGCGAGCTTTGATCAACG
ACCTTTTGGAAACTTCGGCTTCCCCTGGAGAGAGCGAGATTCTCCGCGCTGTAGAAGTCACCATTGTTGT
GCACGACGACATCATTCCGTGGCGTTATCCAGCTAAGCGCGAACTGCAATTTGGAGAATGGCAGCGCAAT
GACATTCTTGCAGGTATCTTCGAGCCAGCCACGATCGACATTGATCTGGCTATCTTGCTGACAAAAGCAA
GAGAACATAGCGTTGCCTTGGTAGGTCCAGCGGCGGAGGAACTCTTTGATCCGGTTCCTGAACAGGATCT
ATTTGAGGCGCTAAATGAAACCTTAACGCTATGGAACTCGCCGCCCGACTGGGCTGGCGATGAGCGAAAT
GTAGTGCTTACGTTGTCCCGCATTTGGTACAGCGCAGTAACCGGCAAAATCGCGCCGAAGGATGTCGCTG
CCGACTGGGCAATGGAGCGCCTGCCGGCCCAGTATCAGCCCGTCATACTTGAAGCTAGACAGGCTTATCT
TGGACAAGAAGAAGATCGCTTGGCCTCGCGCGCAGATCAGTTGGAAGAATTTGTCCACTACGTGAAAGGC
GAGATCACCAAGGTAGTCGGCAAATAACCCTCGAGCCACCCATGACCAAAATCCCTTAACGTGAGTTACG
CGTCGTTCCACTGAGCGTCAGACCCCGTAGAAAAGATCAAAGGATCTTCTTGAGATCCTTTTTTTCTGCG
CGTAATCTGCTGCTTGCAAACAAAAAAACCACCGCTACCAGCGGTGGTTTGTTTGCCGGATCAAGAGCTA
CCAACTCTTTTTCCGAAGGTAACTGGCTTCAGCAGAGCGCAGATACCAAATACTGTTCTTCTAGTGTAGC
CGTAGTTAGGCCACCACTTCAAGAACTCTGTAGCACCGCCTACATACCTCGCTCTGCTAATCCTGTTACC
AGTGGCTGCTGCCAGTGGCGATAAGTCGTGTCTTACCGGGTTGGACTCAAGACGATAGTTACCGGATAAG
GCGCAGCGGTCGGGCTGAACGGGGGGTTCGTGCACACAGCCCAGCTTGGAGCGAACGACCTACACCGAAC
TGAGATACCTACAGCGTGAGCTATGAGAAAGCGCCACGCTTCCCGAAGGGAGAAAGGCGGACAGGTATCC
GGTAAGCGGCAGGGTCGGAACAGGAGAGCGCACGAGGGAGCTTCCAGGGGGAAACGCCTGGTATCTTTAT
AGTCCTGTCGGGTTTCGCCACCTCTGACTTGAGCGTCGATTTTTGTGATGCTCGTCAGGGGGGCGGAGCC
TATGGAAAAACGCCAGCAACGCGGCCTTTTTACGGTTCCTGGCCTTTTGCTGGCCTTTTGCTCACATGTT
CTTTCCTGCGTTATCCCCTGATTCTGTGGATAACCGTATTACCGCCTTTGAGTGAGCTGATACCGCTCGC
CGCAGCCGAACGACCGAGCGCAGCGAGTCAGTGAGCGAGGAAGCGGAAGAGCGCCCAATACGCAAACCGC
CTCTCCCCGCGCGTTGGCCGATTCATTAATGCAGCTGGCACGACAGGTTTCCCGACTGGAAAGCGGGCAG
TGAGCGCAACGCAATTAATACGCGTACCGCTAGCCAGGAAGAGTTTGTAGAAACGCAAAAAGGCCATCCG
TCAGGATGGCCTTCTGCTTAGTTTGATGCCTGGCAGTTTATGGCGGGCGTCCTGCCCGCCACCCTCCGGG
CCGTTGCTTCACAACGTTCAAATCCGCTCCCGGCGGATTTGTCCTACTCAGGAGAGCGTTCACCGACAAA
CAACAGATAAAACGAAAGGCCCAGTCTTCCGACTGAGCCTTTCGTTTTATTTGATGCCT
Features (pLannotate 1.2.2; 12 found; start..end, strand, type, name):
     38..74      -  CDS            lacZα (fragment): LacZα fragment of β-galactosidase; lacZ fragment
     91..186     +  protein_bind   attL3: mutant version of attL; recombination site for the Gateway® LR reaction LR Clonase™
    189..887     +  CDS            BCL2L1: B2CL1_HUMAN - Also known as BCL2L, BCLX. Experimental evidence at protein level: Swiss-Prot protein existence level 1. Isoform Bcl-X(S) promotes apoptosis. From Homo sapiens (Human).
    890..988     -  protein_bind   attL2: mutant version of attL; recombination site for the Gateway® LR reaction LR Clonase™
   1006..1024    -  promoter       T7 promoter: promoter for bacteriophage T7 RNA polymerase
   1214..1237    +  promoter       Pc promoter (fragment): intI1 (promoter lies within the coding sequence); class 1 integron promoter
   1413..1469    +  CDS            GmR (fragment): gentamycin acetyltransferase; aacC1; confers resistance to gentamycin
   1476..2267    +  CDS            SmR: aminoglycoside adenylyltransferase (Murphy, 1985); aadA; confers resistance to spectinomycin and streptomycin
   2360..2948    +  rep_origin     ori: high-copy-number ColE1/pMB1/pBR322/pUC origin of replication
   3131..3223    +  CDS            lacI (fragment): lac repressor; lacI; The lac repressor binds to the lac operator to inhibit transcription in E. coli. This inhibition can be relieved by adding lactose or isopropyl-β-D-thiogalactopyranoside (IPTG).
   3278..3305    -  terminator     rrnB T2 terminator: transcription terminator T2 from the E. coli rrnB gene
   3437..3480    +  terminator     rrnB T1 terminator: Escherichia coli rrnB; transcription terminator T1 from the E. coli rrnB gene
