[The description below was written by a language model from this plasmid's Addgene catalogue record and pLannotate feature annotations shown in this document.]
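Description:
pDONR223_BCL2L1_WT is a Gateway entry clone built on the Invitrogen pDONR223 backbone, carrying the wild-type human BCL2L1 open reading frame (the BCL-X gene, referenced to a RefSeq transcript). It belongs to the Target Accelerator Plasmid Collection, a set of wild-type and variant cancer gene ORFs assembled for systematic functional testing of alleles. The plasmid is maintained in E. coli at high copy from a ColE1/pUC-type origin and is selected with spectinomycin through the aadA (SmR) aminoglycoside adenylyltransferase gene. The annotation places a class 1 integron Pc promoter fragment and a remnant of a gentamicin resistance gene just upstream of it. rrnB T1 and T2 terminators in the backbone help insulate the cloning region from read-through transcription, and short lacZα and lacI fragments are backbone remnants with no evident function.

The roughly 700 bp BCL2L1 coding sequence sits between two attL recombination sites. The automated annotation labels these attL3 and attL2; an attL1/attL2 pair would be usual for this backbone, so the first label may be a software call rather than a true difference. An LR Clonase reaction can transfer the ORF directionally into any compatible destination vector. The record lists no promoter for the insert, so the clone is a shuttle and storage form rather than an expression construct. The only nearby promoter is a T7 promoter lying outside attL2 and oriented back toward the insert. The ORF is in the "open" configuration, with no stop codon immediately after the coding sequence, which allows in-frame C-terminal fusions to tags or reporters supplied by the destination vector. M13 primer sites flank the cassette for sequence verification. Typical use is as the wild-type reference when generating expression clones for comparison with BCL2L1 variants in cell-based assays.
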