Addgene plasmid #82193: pDONR223_BCL2L1_WT
Purpose: Gateway Donor vector containing BCL2L1 , part of the Target Accelerator Plasmid Collection.
Depositing lab: Jesse Boehm & William Hahn & David Root. Depositing organization: Broad Institute. Publication: Systematic Functional Interrogation of Rare Cancer Variants Identifies Oncogenic Alleles. Kim E, Ilic N, Shrestha Y, Zou L, Kamburov A, Zhu C, Yang X, Lubonja R, Tran N, Nguyen C, Lawrence MS, Piccioni F, Bagul M, Doench JG, Chouinard CR, Wu X, Hogstrom L, Natoli T, Tamayo P, Horn H, Corsello SM, Lage K, Root DE, Subramanian A, Golub TR, Getz G, Boehm JS, Hahn WC. Cancer Discov. 2016 Jul;6(7):714-26. doi: 10.1158/2159-8290.CD-16-0160. Epub 2016 May 4. PubMed 27147599.
Backbone
  Vector backbone: pDONR223
  Backbone manufacturer: Invitrogen
  Backbone size w/o insert (bp): 2790
  Vector type: Gateway Entry vector
Growth in bacteria
  Bacterial resistance: Spectinomycin, 50 μg/mL
  Growth temperature: 37°C
  Growth strain: DH5alpha
  Copy number: High Copy
Gene/Insert
  Gene/Insert name: BCL2L1
  Species: H. sapiens (human)
  Mutation: WT
  GenBank ID: NM_138578.2
  Entrez Gene: BCL2L1 (a.k.a. BCL-XL/S, BCL2L, BCLX, Bcl-X, PPP1R52)
  Promoter: None
  Cloning method: Gateway Cloning
  Sequencing primers: 5′ M13pUC-fwd; 3′ M13-Rev
Terms and licenses: Academic/Nonprofit Terms; Industry Terms: Not Available to Industry
Depositor comments: Open state: NO stop codon immediately follows insert. Supporting reference: Systematic morphological profiling of human gene and allele function via Cell Painting. Rohban MH, et al. Elife. 2017, Mar 18;6. pii: e24060. PubMed PMID 28315521
How to cite: pDONR223_BCL2L1_WT was a gift from Jesse Boehm & William Hahn & David Root (Addgene plasmid # 82193 ; http://n2t.net/addgene:82193 ; RRID:Addgene_82193)
