>Addgene plasmid #82193 | pDONR223_BCL2L1_WT | depositor partial sequence | sequence record 155564 | Insert sequence
ATGTCTCAGAGCAACCGGGAGCTGGTGGTTGACTTTCTCTCCTACAAGCTTTCCCAGAAAGGATACAGCT
GGAGTCAGTTTAGTGATGTGGAAGAGAACAGGACTGAGGCCCCAGAAGGGACTGAATCGGAGATGGAGAC
CCCCAGTGCCATCAATGGCAACCCATCCTGGCACCTGGCAGACAGCCCCGCGGTGAATGGAGCCACTGGC
CACAGCAGCAGTTTGGATGCCCGGGAGGTGATCCCCATGGCAGCAGTAAAGCAAGCGCTGAGGGAGGCAG
GCGACGAGTTTGAACTGCGGTACCGGCGGGCATTCAGTGACCTGACATCCCAGCTCCACATCACCCCAGG
GACAGCATATCAGAGCTTTGAACAGGTAGTGAATGAACTCTTCCGGGATGGGGTAAACTGGGGTCGCATT
GTGGCCTTTTTCTCCTTCGGCGGGGCACTGTGCGTGGAAAGCGTAGACAAGGAGATGCAGGTATTGGTGA
GTCGGATCGCAGCTTGGATGGCCACTTACCTGAATGACCACCTAGAGCCTTGGATCCAGGAGAACGGCGG
CTGGGATACTTTTGTGGAACTCTATGGGAACAATGCAGCAGCCGAGAGCCGAAAGGGCCAGGAACGCTTC
AACCGCTGGTTCCTGACGGGCATGACTGTGGCCGGCGTGGTTCTGCTGGGCTCACTCTTCAGTCGGAAA
